Addgene plasmid #44365: pUC-UAS1B16-TEF(1004)
Depositing lab: Hal Alper. Depositing organization: University of Texas at Austin. Publication: Tuning gene expression in Yarrowia lipolytica by a hybrid promoter approach. Blazeck J, Liu L, Redden H, Alper H. Appl Environ Microbiol. 2011 Nov;77(22):7905-14. doi: 10.1128/AEM.05763-11. Epub 2011 Sep 16. PubMed 21926196.
Backbone
  Vector backbone: pUC19
  Backbone size w/o insert (bp): 2623
  Total vector size (bp): 5475
  Modifications to backbone: None
  Vector type: Bacterial Expression, Synthetic Biology
Growth in bacteria
  Bacterial resistance: Ampicillin, 100 μg/mL
  Growth temperature: 37°C
  Growth strain: DH10B
  Copy number: High Copy
Gene/Insert
  Gene/Insert name: UAS1B16-TEF(1004) promoter
  Species: Yarrowia lipolytica
  Insert size (bp): 2852
  Mutation: N/A
  Promoter: UAS1B16-TEF(1004)
  Cloning method: Restriction Enzyme; 5′ cloning site BstBI (not destroyed); 3′ cloning site AscI (not destroyed)
  Sequencing primers: 5′ m13_forward20_primer; 3′ m13_reverse_primer
Terms and licenses: Academic/Nonprofit Terms; Industry Terms: Not Available to Industry
Depositor comments: Discrepancies between the Addgene QC sequence and the depositor's sequence should not affect plasmid function.
How to cite: pUC-UAS1B16-TEF(1004) was a gift from Hal Alper (Addgene plasmid # 44365 ; http://n2t.net/addgene:44365 ; RRID:Addgene_44365)
