[The description below was written by a language model from this plasmid's Addgene catalogue record and pLannotate feature annotations shown in this document.]
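Description:
pUC-UAS1B16-TEF(1004) is a pUC19-based cloning plasmid of 5,475 bp that stores a synthetic hybrid promoter for the oleaginous yeast Yarrowia lipolytica. It is propagated in E. coli as a high-copy plasmid through the ColE1/pUC origin and selected with ampicillin via the AmpR (β-lactamase) gene and its own promoter. No yeast origin, centromere or yeast selection marker is annotated, so as recorded it is a bacterial carrier for the promoter part rather than a vector that would be maintained in Yarrowia itself. The small bom, rop and lacI fragments in the feature table are residual backbone sequence and not functional elements.

The 2,852 bp insert, UAS1B16-TEF(1004), sits between BstBI and AscI sites, both preserved. It occupies the unannotated stretch between the remaining lacZα fragment and the lac operator/lac promoter/CAP binding site, which means it interrupts the pUC19 lacZα region. The annotation tool did not recognise any features within the insert. The name and the associated study on hybrid promoters suggest a tandem array of sixteen UAS1B upstream activating sequences fused to a version of the Y. lipolytica TEF promoter designated 1004, though the record does not spell out this architecture. No reporter or coding sequence downstream of the promoter is recorded.

The plasmid serves as a synthetic biology part source: the promoter can be excised with the flanking sites and moved into Yarrowia expression vectors to tune or strengthen gene expression. The depositor notes that minor differences between the repository's quality-control sequence and the deposited sequence should not affect function.
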