Features (pLannotate 1.2.2; 10 found; start..end, strand, type, name):
    137..236     +  misc_feature   bom (fragment): basis of mobility region from pBR322
    242..395     -  CDS            lacZα (fragment): LacZα fragment of β-galactosidase; lacZ fragment
   3278..3294    -  protein_bind   lac operator: The lac repressor binds to the lac operator to inhibit transcription in E. coli. This inhibition can be relieved by adding lactose or isopropyl-β-D-thiogalactopyranoside (IPTG). lac repressor encoded by lacI
   3302..3332    -  promoter       lac promoter: promoter for the E. coli lac operon
   3347..3368    -  protein_bind   CAP binding site: CAP binding activates transcription in the presence of cAMP. E. coli catabolite activator protein
   3381..3473    -  CDS            lacI (fragment): lac repressor; lacI; The lac repressor binds to the lac operator to inhibit transcription in E. coli. This inhibition can be relieved by adding lactose or isopropyl-β-D-thiogalactopyranoside (IPTG).
   3656..4244    -  rep_origin     ori: high-copy-number ColE1/pMB1/pBR322/pUC origin of replication
   4415..5275    -  CDS            AmpR: β-lactamase; bla; confers resistance to ampicillin, carbenicillin, and related antibiotics
   5276..5380    -  promoter       AmpR promoter: bla
   5475..35      +  CDS            rop (fragment) (across the origin): Rop protein, which maintains plasmids at low copy number; rop
>Addgene plasmid #44365 | pUC-UAS1B16-TEF(1004) | depositor full sequence | sequence record 60444 | pUC-UAS1B16-TEF(1004) sequence 5475 bps
TCGCGCGTTTCGGTGATGACGGTGAAAACCTCTGACACATGCAGCTCCCGGAGACGGTCACAGCTTGTCT
GTAAGCGGATGCCGGGAGCAGACAAGCCCGTCAGGGCGCGTCAGCGGGTGTTGGCGGGTGTCGGGGCTGG
CTTAACTATGCGGCATCAGAGCAGATTGTACTGAGAGTGCACCATATGCGGTGTGAAATACCGCACAGAT
GCGTAAGGAGAAAATACCGCATCAGGCGCCATTCGCCATTCAGGCTGCGCAACTGTTGGGAAGGGCGATC
GGTGCGGGCCTCTTCGCTATTACGCCAGCTGGCGAAAGGGGGATGTGCTGCAAGGCGATTAAGTTGGGTA
ACGCCAGGGTTTTCCCAGTCACGACGTTGTAAAACGACGGCCAGTTTCGAAGGTACCAAGGAAGCATGCG
GTACCCGAATTCCTGAGGTGTCTCACAAGTGCCGTGCAGTCCCGCCCCCACTTGCTTCTCTTTGTGTGTA
GTGTACGTACATTATCGAGACCGTTGTTCCCGCCCACCTCGATCCGGTCTAGACTGAGGTGTCTCACAAG
TGCCGTGCAGTCCCGCCCCCACTTGCTTCTCTTTGTGTGTAGTGTACGTACATTATCGAGACCGTTGTTC
CCGCCCACCTCGATCCGGGGATCCCTGAGGTGTCTCACAAGTGCCGTGCAGTCCCGCCCCCACTTGCTTC
TCTTTGTGTGTAGTGTACGTACATTATCGAGACCGTTGTTCCCGCCCACCTCGATCCGGGTCGACCTGAG
GTGTCTCACAAGTGCCGTGCAGTCCCGCCCCCACTTGCTTCTCTTTGTGTGTAGTGTACGTACATTATCG
AGACCGTTGTTCCCGCCCACCTCGATCCGGGAGCTCCTGAGGTGTCTCACAAGTGCCGTGCAGTCCCGCC
CCCACTTGCTTCTCTTTGTGTGTAGTGTACGTACATTATCGAGACCGTTGTTCCCGCCCACCTCGATCCG
GTCTAGACTGAGGTGTCTCACAAGTGCCGTGCAGTCCCGCCCCCACTTGCTTCTCTTTGTGTGTAGTGTA
CGTACATTATCGAGACCGTTGTTCCCGCCCACCTCGATCCGGGGATCCCTGAGGTGTCTCACAAGTGCCG
TGCAGTCCCGCCCCCACTTGCTTCTCTTTGTGTGTAGTGTACGTACATTATCGAGACCGTTGTTCCCGCC
CACCTCGATCCGGGTCGACCTGAGGTGTCTCACAAGTGCCGTGCAGTCCCGCCCCCACTTGCTTCTCTTT
GTGTGTAGTGTACGTACATTATCGAGACCGTTGTTCCCGCCCACCTCGATCCGGGCATGCGGTACCCGAA
TTCCTGAGGTGTCTCACAAGTGCCGTGCAGTCCCGCCCCCACTTGCTTCTCTTTGTGTGTAGTGTACGTA
CATTATCGAGACCGTTGTTCCCGCCCACCTCGATCCGGTCTAGACTGAGGTGTCTCACAAGTGCCGTGCA
GTCCCGCCCCCACTTGCTTCTCTTTGTGTGTAGTGTACGTACATTATCGAGACCGTTGTTCCCGCCCACC
TCGATCCGGGGATCCCTGAGGTGTCTCACAAGTGCCGTGCAGTCCCGCCCCCACTTGCTTCTCTTTGTGT
GTAGTGTACGTACATTATCGAGACCGTTGTTCCCGCCCACCTCGATCCGGGTCGACCTGAGGTGTCTCAC
AAGTGCCGTGCAGTCCCGCCCCCACTTGCTTCTCTTTGTGTGTAGTGTACGTACATTATCGAGACCGTTG
TTCCCGCCCACCTCGATCCGGGAGCTCCTGAGGTGTCTCACAAGTGCCGTGCAGTCCCGCCCCCACTTGC
TTCTCTTTGTGTGTAGTGTACGTACATTATCGAGACCGTTGTTCCCGCCCACCTCGATCCGGTCTAGACT
GAGGTGTCTCACAAGTGCCGTGCAGTCCCGCCCCCACTTGCTTCTCTTTGTGTGTAGTGTACGTACATTA
TCGAGACCGTTGTTCCCGCCCACCTCGATCCGGGGATCCCTGAGGTGTCTCACAAGTGCCGTGCAGTCCC
GCCCCCACTTGCTTCTCTTTGTGTGTAGTGTACGTACATTATCGAGACCGTTGTTCCCGCCCACCTCGAT
CCGGGTCGACCTGAGGTGTCTCACAAGTGCCGTGCAGTCCCGCCCCCACTTGCTTCTCTTTGTGTGTAGT
GTACGTACATTATCGAGACCGTTGTTCCCGCCCACCTCGATCCGGGCATGCCTGCAGAAGCTTTCTGTAA
AAAGTCTCTACAAGTAGTCTTGTAAAAACATTCCCCACAGTAACCATCTATATTGCAAAACAATACGACT
GCAATTGGGGATTGTTGCTCGTATCGCACCCGTACCGTGCCACCGTAACACCCCCCAGACACCAATCACT
ACGACCGATCCAACTCCACGTTTCTGCTACCCAGTCTGCTGGCCGGCTTGGCTTTGCGTTTCGCTCCCAC
ACTACACCGTAATACCACGTCACTCTCATTGCAGGTTACCCTGCCCGTAGTCGCTCGATCCACCTCCTCC
TTCTCTCGTGTGTGCAGCAAAGAGGCAGAGATGGAGCCCGTATGGTGAGCCGTAGAGTGGAGCGAGGGGC
GATCTTACAACGGCTGTCGGCGGATATAAACGGTATTTTCACAATTGCACCCCAGCCAGACCGATAGCCG
GTCGCAATCCGCCACCCACAACCGTCTACCTCCCACAGAACCCCGTCACTTCCACCCTTTTCCACCAGAT
CATATGTCCCAACTTGCCAAATTAAAACCGTGCGAATTTTCAAAATAAACTTTGGCAAAGAGGCTGCAAA
GGAGGGGCTGGTGAGGGCGTCTGGAAGTCGACCAGAGACCGGGTTGGCGGCGCATTTGTGTCCCAAAAAA
CAGCCCCAATTGCCCCAATTGACCCCAAATTGACCCAGTAGCGGGCCCAACCCCGGCGAGAGCCCCCTTC
TCCCCACATATCAAACCTCCCCCGGTTCCCACACTTGCCGTTAAGGGCGTAGGGTACTGCAGTCTGGAAT
CTACGCTTGTTCAGACTTTGTACTAGTTTCTTTGTCTGGCCATCCGGGTAACCCATGCCGGACGCAAAAT
AGACTACTGAAAATTTTTTTGCTTTGTGGTTGGGACTTTAGCCAAGGGTATAAAAGACCACCGTCCCCGA
ATTACCTTTCCTCTTCTTTTCTCTCTCTCCTTGTCAACTCACACCCGAAATCGTTAAGCATTTCCTTCTG
AGTATAAGAATCATTCAAAGGCGCGCCATCATGGTCATAGCTGTTTCCTGTGTGAAATTGTTATCCGCTC
ACAATTCCACACAACATACGAGCCGGAAGCATAAAGTGTAAAGCCTGGGGTGCCTAATGAGTGAGCTAAC
TCACATTAATTGCGTTGCGCTCACTGCCCGCTTTCCAGTCGGGAAACCTGTCGTGCCAGCTGCATTAATG
AATCGGCCAACGCGCGGGGAGAGGCGGTTTGCGTATTGGGCGCTCTTCCGCTTCCTCGCTCACTGACTCG
CTGCGCTCGGTCGTTCGGCTGCGGCGAGCGGTATCAGCTCACTCAAAGGCGGTAATACGGTTATCCACAG
AATCAGGGGATAACGCAGGAAAGAACATGTGAGCAAAAGGCCAGCAAAAGGCCAGGAACCGTAAAAAGGC
CGCGTTGCTGGCGTTTTTCCATAGGCTCCGCCCCCCTGACGAGCATCACAAAAATCGACGCTCAAGTCAG
AGGTGGCGAAACCCGACAGGACTATAAAGATACCAGGCGTTTCCCCCTGGAAGCTCCCTCGTGCGCTCTC
CTGTTCCGACCCTGCCGCTTACCGGATACCTGTCCGCCTTTCTCCCTTCGGGAAGCGTGGCGCTTTCTCA
TAGCTCACGCTGTAGGTATCTCAGTTCGGTGTAGGTCGTTCGCTCCAAGCTGGGCTGTGTGCACGAACCC
CCCGTTCAGCCCGACCGCTGCGCCTTATCCGGTAACTATCGTCTTGAGTCCAACCCGGTAAGACACGACT
TATCGCCACTGGCAGCAGCCACTGGTAACAGGATTAGCAGAGCGAGGTATGTAGGCGGTGCTACAGAGTT
CTTGAAGTGGTGGCCTAACTACGGCTACACTAGAAGGACAGTATTTGGTATCTGCGCTCTGCTGAAGCCA
GTTACCTTCGGAAAAAGAGTTGGTAGCTCTTGATCCGGCAAACAAACCACCGCTGGTAGCGGTGGTTTTT
TTGTTTGCAAGCAGCAGATTACGCGCAGAAAAAAAGGATCTCAAGAAGATCCTTTGATCTTTTCTACGGG
GTCTGACGCTCAGTGGAACGAAAACTCACGTTAAGGGATTTTGGTCATGAGATTATCAAAAAGGATCTTC
ACCTAGATCCTTTTAAATTAAAAATGAAGTTTTAAATCAATCTAAAGTATATATGAGTAAACTTGGTCTG
ACAGTTACCAATGCTTAATCAGTGAGGCACCTATCTCAGCGATCTGTCTATTTCGTTCATCCATAGTTGC
CTGACTCCCCGTCGTGTAGATAACTACGATACGGGAGGGCTTACCATCTGGCCCCAGTGCTGCAATGATA
CCGCGAGACCCACGCTCACCGGCTCCAGATTTATCAGCAATAAACCAGCCAGCCGGAAGGGCCGAGCGCA
GAAGTGGTCCTGCAACTTTATCCGCCTCCATCCAGTCTATTAATTGTTGCCGGGAAGCTAGAGTAAGTAG
TTCGCCAGTTAATAGTTTGCGCAACGTTGTTGCCATTGCTACAGGCATCGTGGTGTCACGCTCGTCGTTT
GGTATGGCTTCATTCAGCTCCGGTTCCCAACGATCAAGGCGAGTTACATGATCCCCCATGTTGTGCAAAA
AAGCGGTTAGCTCCTTCGGTCCTCCGATCGTTGTCAGAAGTAAGTTGGCCGCAGTGTTATCACTCATGGT
TATGGCAGCACTGCATAATTCTCTTACTGTCATGCCATCCGTAAGATGCTTTTCTGTGACTGGTGAGTAC
TCAACCAAGTCATTCTGAGAATAGTGTATGCGGCGACCGAGTTGCTCTTGCCCGGCGTCAATACGGGATA
ATACCGCGCCACATAGCAGAACTTTAAAAGTGCTCATCATTGGAAAACGTTCTTCGGGGCGAAAACTCTC
AAGGATCTTACCGCTGTTGAGATCCAGTTCGATGTAACCCACTCGTGCACCCAACTGATCTTCAGCATCT
TTTACTTTCACCAGCGTTTCTGGGTGAGCAAAAACAGGAAGGCAAAATGCCGCAAAAAAGGGAATAAGGG
CGACACGGAAATGTTGAATACTCATACTCTTCCTTTTTCAATATTATTGAAGCATTTATCAGGGTTATTG
TCTCATGAGCGGATACATATTTGAATGTATTTAGAAAAATAAACAAATAGGGGTTCCGCGCACATTTCCC
CGAAAAGTGCCACCTGACGTCTAAGAAACCATTATTATCATGACATTAACCTATAAAAATAGGCGTATCA
CGAGGCCCTTTCGTC
