>Addgene plasmid #44365 | pUC-UAS1B16-TEF(1004) | addgene partial sequence | sequence record 62812 | M13_pUC_rev
TGAATGATTCTTATACTCAGAAGGAAATGCTTAACGATTTCGGGTGTGAGTTGACAAGGAGAGAGAGAAA
AGAAGAGGAAAGGTAATTCGGGGACGGTGGTCTTTTATACCCTTGGCTAAAGTCCCAACCACAAAGCAAA
AAAATTTTCAGTAGTCTATTTTGCGTCCGGCATGGGTTACCCGGATGGCCAGACAAAGAAACTAGTACAA
AGTCTGAACAAGCGTAGATTCCAGACTGCAGTACCCTACGCCCTTAACGGCAAGTGTGGGAACCGGGGGA
GGTTTGATATGTGGGGTGAAGGGGGCTCTCGCCGGGGTTGGGCCCGCTACTGGGTCAATTTGGGGTCAAT
TGGGGCAATTGGGGCTGTTTTTTGGGACACAAATACGCCGCCAACCCGGTCTCTGGTCGACTTCCAGACG
CCCTCACCAGCCCCTCCTTTGCAGCCTCTTTGCCAAAGTTTATTTTGAAAATTCGCACGGTTTTAATTTG
GCAAGTTGGGACATATGATCTGGTGGAAAAGGGTGGAAGTGACGGGGTTCTGTGGGAGGTAGACGGTTGT
GGGTGGCGGATTGCGGCCGGCTATCGGTCTGGCTGGGGTGCAATTGTGAAAATACCGTTTATATCCGCCG
ACAGCCGTTGTAAGATCGCCCCTCGCTCCACTCTACGGCTCACCATACGGGCTCCATCTCTGCCTCTTTG
CTGCACACACGAGAGAAGGAGGAGGTGGATCGAGCGACTACGGGCAGGGTAACCTGCAATGAGAGTGACG
TGGTATTACGG
